Addgene plasmid #120364: pET-3a-His-MBP-TEV-VC_Cas1_WT
Purpose: Expresses wildtype V-C Cas1
Depositing lab: Jennifer Doudna. Depositing organization: University of California, Berkeley. Publication: A Functional Mini-Integrase in a Two-Protein-type V-C CRISPR System. Wright AV, Wang JY, Burstein D, Harrington LB, Paez-Espino D, Kyrpides NC, Iavarone AT, Banfield JF, Doudna JA. Mol Cell. 2019 Feb 21;73(4):727-737.e3. doi: 10.1016/j.molcel.2018.12.015. Epub 2019 Jan 29. PubMed 30709710.
Backbone
  Vector backbone: pET3a
  Backbone size w/o insert (bp): 5969
  Total vector size (bp): 7094
  Vector type: Bacterial Expression, CRISPR
Growth in bacteria
  Bacterial resistance: Ampicillin, 100 μg/mL
  Growth temperature: 37°C
  Growth strain: DH5alpha
  Copy number: Low Copy
Gene/Insert
  Gene/Insert name: VC_Cas1
  Insert size (bp): 1125
Terms and licenses: Academic/Nonprofit Terms; Industry Terms: Not Available to Industry
How to cite: pET-3a-His-MBP-TEV-VC_Cas1_WT was a gift from Jennifer Doudna (Addgene plasmid # 120364 ; http://n2t.net/addgene:120364 ; RRID:Addgene_120364)
