[The description below was written by a language model from this plasmid's Addgene catalogue record and pLannotate feature annotations shown in this document.]
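Description:
pET-3a-His-MBP-TEV-VC_Cas1_WT is a bacterial expression plasmid of about 7.1 kb, built on the pET3a backbone, for producing the wild-type Cas1 protein of a type V-C CRISPR system in E. coli. It replicates from a pBR322-type ColE1 origin accompanied by the bom mobilisation region and the rop gene, which holds copy number down, consistent with the low-copy listing. Selection is by ampicillin through the bla gene under its own promoter. Two tetracycline-resistance gene fragments and the tet promoter flank the expression cassette. They are interrupted remnants of the pBR322 ancestry, not a working marker.

The expression cassette is driven by a T7 promoter with the efficient phage T7 gene 10 ribosome binding site, so transcription requires a host supplying T7 RNA polymerase; no lac operator or lacI is annotated. The open reading frame begins with a 10xHis affinity tag, followed by a signal-sequence-less maltose binding protein that stays in the cytosol and typically aids solubility, and then a TEV protease recognition site. The 1,125 bp VC_Cas1 insert is not itself annotated by the feature tool, but it corresponds to the unannotated stretch between the TEV site and the T7 terminator. A short match to a T7 gene 10-derived sequence just upstream of the terminator is probably residual backbone sequence. This arrangement allows affinity purification of the fusion and removal of the His-MBP portion by TEV cleavage. The record gives the purpose only as expression of wild-type V-C Cas1, and the source organism is not stated. The depositor and sequencing-derived records differ by three nucleotides in length but show the same feature set in the same order.
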