Features (pLannotate 1.2.2; 16 found; start..end, strand, type, name):
     46..426     +  CDS            YPB1_ECOLX: Protein predicted: Swiss-Prot protein existence level 4. From Escherichia coli.
    668..1568    -  CDS            TcR (fragment): tetracycline efflux protein; tet; confers resistance to tetracycline
   1590..1608    +  promoter       T7 promoter: promoter for bacteriophage T7 RNA polymerase
   1697..1719    +  RBS            RBS: efficient ribosome binding site from bacteriophage T7 gene 10 (Olins and Rangwala, 1989)
   1739..1768    +  CDS            10xHis: 10xHis affinity tag
   1778..2878    +  CDS            MBP: maltose binding protein from E. coli; malE (mutated); This version of the gene does not encode a signal sequence, so MBP will remain in the cytosol.
   2933..2949    +  CDS            TEV site (fragment): tobacco etch virus (TEV) protease recognition and cleavage site
   4167..4216    +  CDS            SET1 (fragment): solubility-enhancement tag derived from T7 phage gene 10B
   4224..4271    +  terminator     T7 terminator: transcription terminator for bacteriophage T7 RNA polymerase
   4297..4589    -  CDS            TcR (fragment): tetracycline efflux protein; tet; confers resistance to tetracycline
   4637..4665    -  promoter       tet promoter: E. coli promoter for tetracycline efflux protein gene
   4778..4882    +  promoter       AmpR promoter: bla
   4883..5743    +  CDS            AmpR: β-lactamase; bla; confers resistance to ampicillin, carbenicillin, and related antibiotics
   5914..6502    +  rep_origin     ori: high-copy-number ColE1/pMB1/pBR322/pUC origin of replication
   6688..6830    -  misc_feature   bom: basis of mobility region from pBR322
   6932..29      -  CDS            rop (across the origin): Rop protein, which maintains plasmids at low copy number; rop
>Addgene plasmid #120364 | pET-3a-His-MBP-TEV-VC_Cas1_WT | depositor full sequence | sequence record 228509 | pET-3a-His-MBP-TEV-VC_Cas1_WT sequence 7094 bps
TTAAGGGCGGTTTTTTCCTGTTTGGTCACTGATGCCTCCGTGTAAGGGGGATTTCTGTTCATGGGGGTAA
TGATACCGATGAAACGAGAGAGGATGCTCACGATACGGGTTACTGATGATGAACATGCCCGGTTACTGGA
ACGTTGTGAGGGTAAACAACTGGCGGTATGGATGCGGCGGGACCAGAGAAAAATCACTCAGGGTCAATGC
CAGCGCTTCGTTAATACAGATGTAGGTGTTCCACAGGGTAGCCAGCAGCATCCTGCGATGCAGATCCGGA
ACATAATGGTGCAGGGCGCTGACTTCCGCGTTTCCAGACTTTACGAAACACGGAAACCGAAGACCATTCA
TGTTGTTGCTCAGGTCGCAGACGTTTTGCAGCAGCAGTCGCTTCACGTTCGCTCGCGTATCGGTGATTCA
TTCTGCTAACCAGTAAGGCAACCCCGCCAGCCTAGCCGGGTCCTCAACGACAGGAGCACGATCATGCGCA
CCCGTGGCCAGGACCCAACGCTGCCCGAGATGCGCCGCGTGCGGCTGCTGGAGATGGCGGACGCGATGGA
TATGTTCTGCCAAGGGTTGGTTTGCGCATTCACAGTTCTCCGCAAGAATTGATTGGCTCCAATTCTTGGA
GTGGTGAATCCGTTAGCGAGGTGCCGCCGGCTTCCATTCAGGTCGAGGTGGCCCGGCTCCATGCACCGCG
ACGCAACGCGGGGAGGCAGACAAGGTATAGGGCGGCGCCTACAATCCATGCCAACCCGTTCCATGTGCTC
GCCGAGGCGGCATAAATCGCCGTGACGATCAGCGGTCCAGTGATCGAAGTTAGGCTGGTAAGAGCCGCGA
GCGATCCTTGAAGCTGTCCCTGATGGTCGTCATCTACCTGCCTGGACAGCATGGCCTGCAACGCGGGCAT
CCCGATGCCGCCGGAAGCGAGAAGAATCATAATGGGGAAGGCCATCCAGCCTCGCGTCGCGAACGCCAGC
AAGACGTAGCCCAGCGCGTCGGCCGCCATGCCGGCGATAATGGCCTGCTTCTCGCCGAAACGTTTGGTGG
CGGGACCAGTGACGAAGGCTTGAGCGAGGGCGTGCAAGATTCCGAATACCGCAAGCGACAGGCCGATCAT
CGTCGCGCTCCAGCGAAAGCGGTCCTCGCCGAAAATGACCCAGAGCGCTGCCGGCACCTGTCCTACGAGT
TGCATGATAAAGAAGACAGTCATAAGTGCGGCGACGATAGTCATGCCCCGCGCCCACCGGAAGGAGCTGA
CTGGGTTGAAGGCTCTCAAGGGCATCGGTCGACGCTCTCCCTTATGCGACTCCTGCATTAGGAAGCAGCC
CAGTAGTAGGTTGAGGCCGTTGAGCACCGCCGCCGCAAGGAATGGTGCATGCAAGGAGATGGCGCCCAAC
AGTCCCCCGGCCACGGGGCCTGCCACCATACCCACGCCGAAACAAGCGCTCATGAGCCCGAAGTGGCGAG
CCCGATCTTCCCCATCGGTGATGTCGGCGATATAGGCGCCAGCAACCGCACCTGTGGCGCCGGTGATGCC
GGCCACGATGCGTCCGGCGTAGAGGATCGAGATCTCGATCCCGCGAAATTAATACGACTCACTATAGGGA
GACCACAACGGTTTCCCTCTAGTGCCGGCTCCGGAGAGCTCTTTAATTAAGCGGCCGCCCTGCAGGACTC
GAGTTCTAGAAATAATTTTGTTTAACTTTAAGAAGGAGATATACATATGAAATCTTCTCACCATCACCAT
CACCATCACCATCACCATGGTTCTTCTATGAAAATCGAAGAAGGTAAACTGGTAATCTGGATTAACGGCG
ATAAAGGCTATAACGGTCTCGCTGAAGTCGGTAAGAAATTCGAGAAAGATACCGGAATTAAAGTCACCGT
TGAGCATCCGGATAAACTGGAAGAGAAATTCCCACAGGTTGCGGCAACTGGCGATGGCCCTGACATTATC
TTCTGGGCACACGACCGCTTTGGTGGCTACGCTCAATCTGGCCTGTTGGCTGAAATCACCCCGGACAAAG
CGTTCCAGGACAAGCTGTATCCGTTTACCTGGGATGCCGTACGTTACAACGGCAAGCTGATTGCTTACCC
GATCGCTGTTGAAGCGTTATCGCTGATTTATAACAAAGATCTGCTGCCGAACCCGCCAAAAACCTGGGAA
GAGATCCCGGCGCTGGATAAAGAACTGAAAGCGAAAGGTAAGAGCGCGCTGATGTTCAACCTGCAAGAAC
CGTACTTCACCTGGCCGCTGATTGCTGCTGACGGGGGTTATGCGTTCAAGTATGAAAACGGCAAGTACGA
CATTAAAGACGTGGGCGTGGATAACGCTGGCGCGAAAGCGGGTCTGACCTTCCTGGTTGACCTGATTAAA
AACAAACACATGAATGCAGACACCGATTACTCCATCGCAGAAGCTGCCTTTAATAAAGGCGAAACAGCGA
TGACCATCAACGGCCCGTGGGCATGGTCCAACATCGACACCAGCAAAGTGAATTATGGTGTAACGGTACT
GCCGACCTTCAAGGGTCAACCATCCAAACCGTTCGTTGGCGTGCTGAGCGCAGGTATTAACGCCGCCAGT
CCGAACAAAGAGCTGGCAAAAGAGTTCCTCGAAAACTATCTGCTGACTGATGAAGGTCTGGAAGCGGTTA
ATAAAGACAAACCGCTGGGTGCCGTAGCGCTGAAGTCTTACGAGGAAGAGTTGGCGAAAGATCCACGTAT
TGCCGCCACTATGGAAAACGCCCAGAAAGGTGAAATCATGCCGAACATCCCGCAGATGTCCGCTTTCTGG
TATGCCGTGCGTACTGCGGTGATCAACGCCGCCAGCGGTCGTCAGACTGTCGATGAAGCCCTGAAAGACG
CGCAGACTAATTCGAGCTCGAACAACAACAACAATAACAATAACAACAACCTCGGGATCGAGGAAAACCT
GTACTTCCAATCCAATGCAATGGATCAGGGTAATCAGACCATTGAAAACCAGACCATTAATTGTGATCAG
CACCCGGATTTTCTGTGGACCTGGAAAAGCAATAAACGTGGTAGCCGTGTTAGCGTTTGGCTGCCGTATT
TTAGCCAGGCCAAAAAAATCCCTCGTAGCAAAAAATGGTCAGTGGCATATAATGGTGGCAGCATTGAATT
CGATCTGAAAGAAACCGATCTGATCATGTTTTATGGTGCAACCGGTGAACTGCCGCTGGAATTTCTGGAT
GATGCAAGCAAAAATGGTGTGATGATTCTGATTCATCGTCGTAATGTTCTGCAGCCGTATGTTTTTTATC
CGAGCGTTATTGGTGATGAAGAAGATATTCTGACCAAGCAGATTCAGTTTCGTACCAATGAACGTAAACG
TCTGTATATTGCAAAGACCCTGATCAAAAAACGCCTGGAAAATATGGGTAGCACCATTCCGATTAGCGCA
CCGCTGCTGCGTCAGCTGAGTGCAGCAAAAAGCATTGATGAAGTTCGTGCAATTGAAGCAAATACCACCG
CACGTTATTGGAACAAATGGTATGAAAACCTGAACATCGAAACCACGCGTCGTAAAGATCATCCGATTAA
TAGCGCACTGGATGCAGGTAGCAAATTTATCTATGGTGTTATTCTGCGTTGGCTGGTGTTTCATCGTTTT
AGCCCGAATCATGGCTTTATGCATCAGCCGACCAGCTATCCGAGCCTGGTTTATGATCTGATGGAACCGT
TTCGCTATATGATTGAAAATGTTTGTAGCGCAGCATGGAAACGTGGTGAACGTGAAAATAGCAAAATTGT
TGCACTGAGCCTGAGCTTTCTGAAAGAGGAACTGGATAAACCGTGTTATGTTCCGGCAACACGTCAGTAT
GTTCGCAAAAAAAACCTGCTGCATGGTGCAGTTCTGGCACTGCGTAGCTATCTGATTGGTGATATGCGTA
AACTGGTTTTTCCGAGCGAAGGTGTTCCGAATGGTGGTCGTCCGATTAAAGCAAGCTATAAACTGCCTGG
TAGCATGTATGATGTTGGTCGTAAACCGCCTGAAATCAAACAGAAAGATGAAATCTGCTTTGACGAAGTG
AGCCAAGAAGAAAGCGAAGAGTAATAACATTGGAAGTGGATAACGGATCCGCGATCGCGGCGCGCCACCT
GGTGGCCGGCCGGTACCACGCGTGCGCGCTGATCCGGCTGCTAACAAAGCCCGAAAGGAAGCTGAGTTGG
CTGCTGCCACCGCTGAGCAATAACTAGCATAACCCCTTGGGGCCTCTAAACGGGTCTTGAGGGGTTTTTT
GCTGAAAGGAGGAACTATATCCGGATATCCACAGGACGGGTGTGGTCGCCATGATCGCGTAGTCGATAGT
GGCTCCAAGTAGCGAAGCGAGCAGGACTGGGCGGCGGCCAAAGCGGTCGGACAGTGCTCCGAGAACGGGT
GCGCATAGAAATTGCATCAACGCATATAGCGCTAGCAGCACGCCATAGTGACTGGCGATGCTGTCGGAAT
GGACGATATCCCGCAAGAGGCCCGGCAGTACCGGCATAACCAAGCCTATGCCTACAGCATCCAGGGTGAC
GGTGCCGAGGATGACGATGAGCGCATTGTTAGATTTCATACACGGTGCCTGACTGCGTTAGCAATTTAAC
TGTGATAAACTACCGCATTAAAGCTTATCGATGATAAGCTGTCAAACATGAGAATTCTTGAAGACGAAAG
GGCCTCGTGATACGCCTATTTTTATAGGTTAATGTCATGATAATAATGGTTTCTTAGACGTCAGGTGGCA
CTTTTCGGGGAAATGTGCGCGGAACCCCTATTTGTTTATTTTTCTAAATACATTCAAATATGTATCCGCT
CATGAGACAATAACCCTGATAAATGCTTCAATAACATTGAAAAAGGAAGAGTATGAGTATTCAACATTTC
CGTGTCGCCCTTATTCCCTTTTTTGCGGCATTTTGCCTTCCTGTTTTTGCTCACCCAGAAACGCTGGTGA
AAGTAAAAGATGCTGAAGATCAGTTGGGTGCACGAGTGGGTTACATCGAACTGGATCTCAACAGCGGTAA
GATCCTTGAGAGTTTTCGCCCCGAAGAACGTTTTCCAATGATGAGCACTTTTAAAGTTCTGCTATGTGGC
GCGGTATTATCCCGTGTTGACGCCGGGCAAGAGCAACTCGGTCGCCGCATACACTATTCTCAGAATGACT
TGGTTGAGTACTCACCAGTCACAGAAAAGCATCTTACGGATGGCATGACAGTAAGAGAATTATGCAGTGC
TGCCATAACCATGAGTGATAACACTGCGGCCAACTTACTTCTGACAACGATCGGAGGACCGAAGGAGCTA
ACCGCTTTTTTGCACAACATGGGGGATCATGTAACTCGCCTTGATCGTTGGGAACCGGAGCTGAATGAAG
CCATACCAAACGACGAGCGTGACACCACGATGCCTGCAGCAATGGCAACAACGTTGCGCAAACTATTAAC
TGGCGAACTACTTACTCTAGCTTCCCGGCAACAATTAATAGACTGGATGGAGGCGGATAAAGTTGCAGGA
CCACTTCTGCGCTCGGCCCTTCCGGCTGGCTGGTTTATTGCTGATAAATCTGGAGCCGGTGAGCGTGGGT
CTCGCGGTATCATTGCAGCACTGGGGCCAGATGGTAAGCCCTCCCGTATCGTAGTTATCTACACGACGGG
GAGTCAGGCAACTATGGATGAACGAAATAGACAGATCGCTGAGATAGGTGCCTCACTGATTAAGCATTGG
TAACTGTCAGACCAAGTTTACTCATATATACTTTAGATTGATTTAAAACTTCATTTTTAATTTAAAAGGA
TCTAGGTGAAGATCCTTTTTGATAATCTCATGACCAAAATCCCTTAACGTGAGTTTTCGTTCCACTGAGC
GTCAGACCCCGTAGAAAAGATCAAAGGATCTTCTTGAGATCCTTTTTTTCTGCGCGTAATCTGCTGCTTG
CAAACAAAAAAACCACCGCTACCAGCGGTGGTTTGTTTGCCGGATCAAGAGCTACCAACTCTTTTTCCGA
AGGTAACTGGCTTCAGCAGAGCGCAGATACCAAATACTGTCCTTCTAGTGTAGCCGTAGTTAGGCCACCA
CTTCAAGAACTCTGTAGCACCGCCTACATACCTCGCTCTGCTAATCCTGTTACCAGTGGCTGCTGCCAGT
GGCGATAAGTCGTGTCTTACCGGGTTGGACTCAAGACGATAGTTACCGGATAAGGCGCAGCGGTCGGGCT
GAACGGGGGGTTCGTGCACACAGCCCAGCTTGGAGCGAACGACCTACACCGAACTGAGATACCTACAGCG
TGAGCTATGAGAAAGCGCCACGCTTCCCGAAGGGAGAAAGGCGGACAGGTATCCGGTAAGCGGCAGGGTC
GGAACAGGAGAGCGCACGAGGGAGCTTCCAGGGGGAAACGCCTGGTATCTTTATAGTCCTGTCGGGTTTC
GCCACCTCTGACTTGAGCGTCGATTTTTGTGATGCTCGTCAGGGGGGCGGAGCCTATGGAAAAACGCCAG
CAACGCGGCCTTTTTACGGTTCCTGGCCTTTTGCTGGCCTTTTGCTCACATGTTCTTTCCTGCGTTATCC
CCTGATTCTGTGGATAACCGTATTACCGCCTTTGAGTGAGCTGATACCGCTCGCCGCAGCCGAACGACCG
AGCGCAGCGAGTCAGTGAGCGAGGAAGCGGAAGAGCGCCTGATGCGGTATTTTCTCCTTACGCATCTGTG
CGGTATTTCACACCGCATATATGGTGCACTCTCAGTACAATCTGCTCTGATGCCGCATAGTTAAGCCAGT
ATACACTCCGCTATCGCTACGTGACTGGGTCATGGCTGCGCCCCGACACCCGCCAACACCCGCTGACGCG
CCCTGACGGGCTTGTCTGCTCCCGGCATCCGCTTACAGACAAGCTGTGACCGTCTCCGGGAGCTGCATGT
GTCAGAGGTTTTCACCGTCATCACCGAAACGCGCGAGGCAGCTGCGGTAAAGCTCATCAGCGTGGTCGTG
AAGCGATTCACAGATGTCTGCCTGTTCATCCGCGTCCAGCTCGTTGAGTTTCTCCAGAAGCGTTAATGTC
TGGCTTCTGATAAAGCGGGCCATG
