Features (pLannotate 1.2.2; 16 found; start..end, strand, type, name):
   1099..1115    +  CDS            TEV site (fragment): tobacco etch virus (TEV) protease recognition and cleavage site
   2333..2382    +  CDS            SET1 (fragment): solubility-enhancement tag derived from T7 phage gene 10B
   2390..2437    +  terminator     T7 terminator: transcription terminator for bacteriophage T7 RNA polymerase
   2463..2755    -  CDS            TcR (fragment): tetracycline efflux protein; tet; confers resistance to tetracycline
   2803..2831    -  promoter       tet promoter: E. coli promoter for tetracycline efflux protein gene
   2944..3048    +  promoter       AmpR promoter: bla
   3049..3909    +  CDS            AmpR: β-lactamase; bla; confers resistance to ampicillin, carbenicillin, and related antibiotics
   4080..4668    +  rep_origin     ori: high-copy-number ColE1/pMB1/pBR322/pUC origin of replication
   4854..4993    -  misc_feature   bom: basis of mobility region from pBR322
   5095..5286    -  CDS            rop: Rop protein, which maintains plasmids at low copy number; rop
   5303..5683    +  CDS            YPB1_ECOLX: Protein predicted: Swiss-Prot protein existence level 4. From Escherichia coli.
   5925..6825    -  CDS            TcR (fragment): tetracycline efflux protein; tet; confers resistance to tetracycline
   6847..6865    +  promoter       T7 promoter: promoter for bacteriophage T7 RNA polymerase
   6954..6976    +  RBS            RBS: efficient ribosome binding site from bacteriophage T7 gene 10 (Olins and Rangwala, 1989)
   6996..7025    +  CDS            10xHis: 10xHis affinity tag
   7035..1044    +  CDS            MBP (across the origin): maltose binding protein from E. coli; malE (mutated); This version of the gene does not encode a signal sequence, so MBP will remain in the cytosol.
>Addgene plasmid #120364 | pET-3a-His-MBP-TEV-VC_Cas1_WT | addgene full sequence | sequence record 234055 | Addgene NGS Result
GGTCTCGCTGAAGTCGGTAAGAAATTCGAGAAAGATACCGGAATTAAAGTCACCGTTGAGCATCCGGATA
AACTGGAAGAGAAATTCCCACAGGTTGCGGCAACTGGCGATGGCCCTGACATTATCTTCTGGGCACACGA
CCGCTTTGGTGGCTACGCTCAATCTGGCCTGTTGGCTGAAATCACCCCGGACAAAGCGTTCCAGGACAAG
CTGTATCCGTTTACCTGGGATGCCGTACGTTACAACGGCAAGCTGATTGCTTACCCGATCGCTGTTGAAG
CGTTATCGCTGATTTATAACAAAGATCTGCTGCCGAACCCGCCAAAAACCTGGGAAGAGATCCCGGCGCT
GGATAAAGAACTGAAAGCGAAAGGTAAGAGCGCGCTGATGTTCAACCTGCAAGAACCGTACTTCACCTGG
CCGCTGATTGCTGCTGACGGGGGTTATGCGTTCAAGTATGAAAACGGCAAGTACGACATTAAAGACGTGG
GCGTGGATAACGCTGGCGCGAAAGCGGGTCTGACCTTCCTGGTTGACCTGATTAAAAACAAACACATGAA
TGCAGACACCGATTACTCCATCGCAGAAGCTGCCTTTAATAAAGGCGAAACAGCGATGACCATCAACGGC
CCGTGGGCATGGTCCAACATCGACACCAGCAAAGTGAATTATGGTGTAACGGTACTGCCGACCTTCAAGG
GTCAACCATCCAAACCGTTCGTTGGCGTGCTGAGCGCAGGTATTAACGCCGCCAGTCCGAACAAAGAGCT
GGCAAAAGAGTTCCTCGAAAACTATCTGCTGACTGATGAAGGTCTGGAAGCGGTTAATAAAGACAAACCG
CTGGGTGCCGTAGCGCTGAAGTCTTACGAGGAAGAGTTGGCGAAAGATCCACGTATTGCCGCCACTATGG
AAAACGCCCAGAAAGGTGAAATCATGCCGAACATCCCGCAGATGTCCGCTTTCTGGTATGCCGTGCGTAC
TGCGGTGATCAACGCCGCCAGCGGTCGTCAGACTGTCGATGAAGCCCTGAAAGACGCGCAGACTAATTCG
AGCTCGAACAACAACAACAATAACAATAACAACAACCTCGGGATCGAGGAAAACCTGTACTTCCAATCCA
ATGCAATGGATCAGGGTAATCAGACCATTGAAAACCAGACCATTAATTGTGATCAGCACCCGGATTTTCT
GTGGACCTGGAAAAGCAATAAACGTGGTAGCCGTGTTAGCGTTTGGCTGCCGTATTTTAGCCAGGCCAAA
AAAATCCCTCGTAGCAAAAAATGGTCAGTGGCATATAATGGTGGCAGCATTGAATTCGATCTGAAAGAAA
CCGATCTGATCATGTTTTATGGTGCAACCGGTGAACTGCCGCTGGAATTTCTGGATGATGCAAGCAAAAA
TGGTGTGATGATTCTGATTCATCGTCGTAATGTTCTGCAGCCGTATGTTTTTTATCCGAGCGTTATTGGT
GATGAAGAAGATATTCTGACCAAGCAGATTCAGTTTCGTACCAATGAACGTAAACGTCTGTATATTGCAA
AGACCCTGATCAAAAAACGCCTGGAAAATATGGGTAGCACCATTCCGATTAGCGCACCGCTGCTGCGTCA
GCTGAGTGCAGCAAAAAGCATTGATGAAGTTCGTGCAATTGAAGCAAATACCACCGCACGTTATTGGAAC
AAATGGTATGAAAACCTGAACATCGAAACCACGCGTCGTAAAGATCATCCGATTAATAGCGCACTGGATG
CAGGTAGCAAATTTATCTATGGTGTTATTCTGCGTTGGCTGGTGTTTCATCGTTTTAGCCCGAATCATGG
CTTTATGCATCAGCCGACCAGCTATCCGAGCCTGGTTTATGATCTGATGGAACCGTTTCGCTATATGATT
GAAAATGTTTGTAGCGCAGCATGGAAACGTGGTGAACGTGAAAATAGCAAAATTGTTGCACTGAGCCTGA
GCTTTCTGAAAGAGGAACTGGATAAACCGTGTTATGTTCCGGCAACACGTCAGTATGTTCGCAAAAAAAA
CCTGCTGCATGGTGCAGTTCTGGCACTGCGTAGCTATCTGATTGGTGATATGCGTAAACTGGTTTTTCCG
AGCGAAGGTGTTCCGAATGGTGGTCGTCCGATTAAAGCAAGCTATAAACTGCCTGGTAGCATGTATGATG
TTGGTCGTAAACCGCCTGAAATCAAACAGAAAGATGAAATCTGCTTTGACGAAGTGAGCCAAGAAGAAAG
CGAAGAGTAATAACATTGGAAGTGGATAACGGATCCGCGATCGCGGCGCGCCACCTGGTGGCCGGCCGGT
ACCACGCGTGCGCGCTGATCCGGCTGCTAACAAAGCCCGAAAGGAAGCTGAGTTGGCTGCTGCCACCGCT
GAGCAATAACTAGCATAACCCCTTGGGGCCTCTAAACGGGTCTTGAGGGGTTTTTTGCTGAAAGGAGGAA
CTATATCCGGATATCCACAGGACGGGTGTGGTCGCCATGATCGCGTAGTCGATAGTGGCTCCAAGTAGCG
AAGCGAGCAGGACTGGGCGGCGGCCAAAGCGGTCGGACAGTGCTCCGAGAACGGGTGCGCATAGAAATTG
CATCAACGCATATAGCGCTAGCAGCACGCCATAGTGACTGGCGATGCTGTCGGAATGGACGATATCCCGC
AAGAGGCCCGGCAGTACCGGCATAACCAAGCCTATGCCTACAGCATCCAGGGTGACGGTGCCGAGGATGA
CGATGAGCGCATTGTTAGATTTCATACACGGTGCCTGACTGCGTTAGCAATTTAACTGTGATAAACTACC
GCATTAAAGCTTATCGATGATAAGCTGTCAAACATGAGAATTCTTGAAGACGAAAGGGCCTCGTGATACG
CCTATTTTTATAGGTTAATGTCATGATAATAATGGTTTCTTAGACGTCAGGTGGCACTTTTCGGGGAAAT
GTGCGCGGAACCCCTATTTGTTTATTTTTCTAAATACATTCAAATATGTATCCGCTCATGAGACAATAAC
CCTGATAAATGCTTCAATAACATTGAAAAAGGAAGAGTATGAGTATTCAACATTTCCGTGTCGCCCTTAT
TCCCTTTTTTGCGGCATTTTGCCTTCCTGTTTTTGCTCACCCAGAAACGCTGGTGAAAGTAAAAGATGCT
GAAGATCAGTTGGGTGCACGAGTGGGTTACATCGAACTGGATCTCAACAGCGGTAAGATCCTTGAGAGTT
TTCGCCCCGAAGAACGTTTTCCAATGATGAGCACTTTTAAAGTTCTGCTATGTGGCGCGGTATTATCCCG
TGTTGACGCCGGGCAAGAGCAACTCGGTCGCCGCATACACTATTCTCAGAATGACTTGGTTGAGTACTCA
CCAGTCACAGAAAAGCATCTTACGGATGGCATGACAGTAAGAGAATTATGCAGTGCTGCCATAACCATGA
GTGATAACACTGCGGCCAACTTACTTCTGACAACGATCGGAGGACCGAAGGAGCTAACCGCTTTTTTGCA
CAACATGGGGGATCATGTAACTCGCCTTGATCGTTGGGAACCGGAGCTGAATGAAGCCATACCAAACGAC
GAGCGTGACACCACGATGCCTGCAGCAATGGCAACAACGTTGCGCAAACTATTAACTGGCGAACTACTTA
CTCTAGCTTCCCGGCAACAATTAATAGACTGGATGGAGGCGGATAAAGTTGCAGGACCACTTCTGCGCTC
GGCCCTTCCGGCTGGCTGGTTTATTGCTGATAAATCTGGAGCCGGTGAGCGTGGGTCTCGCGGTATCATT
GCAGCACTGGGGCCAGATGGTAAGCCCTCCCGTATCGTAGTTATCTACACGACGGGGAGTCAGGCAACTA
TGGATGAACGAAATAGACAGATCGCTGAGATAGGTGCCTCACTGATTAAGCATTGGTAACTGTCAGACCA
AGTTTACTCATATATACTTTAGATTGATTTAAAACTTCATTTTTAATTTAAAAGGATCTAGGTGAAGATC
CTTTTTGATAATCTCATGACCAAAATCCCTTAACGTGAGTTTTCGTTCCACTGAGCGTCAGACCCCGTAG
AAAAGATCAAAGGATCTTCTTGAGATCCTTTTTTTCTGCGCGTAATCTGCTGCTTGCAAACAAAAAAACC
ACCGCTACCAGCGGTGGTTTGTTTGCCGGATCAAGAGCTACCAACTCTTTTTCCGAAGGTAACTGGCTTC
AGCAGAGCGCAGATACCAAATACTGTCCTTCTAGTGTAGCCGTAGTTAGGCCACCACTTCAAGAACTCTG
TAGCACCGCCTACATACCTCGCTCTGCTAATCCTGTTACCAGTGGCTGCTGCCAGTGGCGATAAGTCGTG
TCTTACCGGGTTGGACTCAAGACGATAGTTACCGGATAAGGCGCAGCGGTCGGGCTGAACGGGGGGTTCG
TGCACACAGCCCAGCTTGGAGCGAACGACCTACACCGAACTGAGATACCTACAGCGTGAGCTATGAGAAA
GCGCCACGCTTCCCGAAGGGAGAAAGGCGGACAGGTATCCGGTAAGCGGCAGGGTCGGAACAGGAGAGCG
CACGAGGGAGCTTCCAGGGGGAAACGCCTGGTATCTTTATAGTCCTGTCGGGTTTCGCCACCTCTGACTT
GAGCGTCGATTTTTGTGATGCTCGTCAGGGGGGCGGAGCCTATGGAAAAACGCCAGCAACGCGGCCTTTT
TACGGTTCCTGGCCTTTTGCTGGCCTTTTGCTCACATGTTCTTTCCTGCGTTATCCCCTGATTCTGTGGA
TAACCGTATTACCGCCTTTGAGTGAGCTGATACCGCTCGCCGCAGCCGAACGACCGAGCGCAGCGAGTCA
GTGAGCGAGGAAGCGGAAGAGCGCCTGATGCGGTATTTTCTCCTTACGCATCTGTGCGGTATTTCACACC
GCAATGGTGCACTCTCAGTACAATCTGCTCTGATGCCGCATAGTTAAGCCAGTATACACTCCGCTATCGC
TACGTGACTGGGTCATGGCTGCGCCCCGACACCCGCCAACACCCGCTGACGCGCCCTGACGGGCTTGTCT
GCTCCCGGCATCCGCTTACAGACAAGCTGTGACCGTCTCCGGGAGCTGCATGTGTCAGAGGTTTTCACCG
TCATCACCGAAACGCGCGAGGCAGCTGCGGTAAAGCTCATCAGCGTGGTCGTGAAGCGATTCACAGATGT
CTGCCTGTTCATCCGCGTCCAGCTCGTTGAGTTTCTCCAGAAGCGTTAATGTCTGGCTTCTGATAAAGCG
GGCCATGTTAAGGGCGGTTTTTTCCTGTTTGGTCACTGATGCCTCCGTGTAAGGGGGATTTCTGTTCATG
GGGGTAATGATACCGATGAAACGAGAGAGGATGCTCACGATACGGGTTACTGATGATGAACATGCCCGGT
TACTGGAACGTTGTGAGGGTAAACAACTGGCGGTATGGATGCGGCGGGACCAGAGAAAAATCACTCAGGG
TCAATGCCAGCGCTTCGTTAATACAGATGTAGGTGTTCCACAGGGTAGCCAGCAGCATCCTGCGATGCAG
ATCCGGAACATAATGGTGCAGGGCGCTGACTTCCGCGTTTCCAGACTTTACGAAACACGGAAACCGAAGA
CCATTCATGTTGTTGCTCAGGTCGCAGACGTTTTGCAGCAGCAGTCGCTTCACGTTCGCTCGCGTATCGG
TGATTCATTCTGCTAACCAGTAAGGCAACCCCGCCAGCCTAGCCGGGTCCTCAACGACAGGAGCACGATC
ATGCGCACCCGTGGCCAGGACCCAACGCTGCCCGAGATGCGCCGCGTGCGGCTGCTGGAGATGGCGGACG
CGATGGATATGTTCTGCCAAGGGTTGGTTTGCGCATTCACAGTTCTCCGCAAGAATTGATTGGCTCCAAT
TCTTGGAGTGGTGAATCCGTTAGCGAGGTGCCGCCGGCTTCCATTCAGGTCGAGGTGGCCCGGCTCCATG
CACCGCGACGCAACGCGGGGAGGCAGACAAGGTATAGGGCGGCGCCTACAATCCATGCCAACCCGTTCCA
TGTGCTCGCCGAGGCGGCATAAATCGCCGTGACGATCAGCGGTCCAATGATCGAAGTTAGGCTGGTAAGA
GCCGCGAGCGATCCTTGAAGCTGTCCCTGATGGTCGTCATCTACCTGCCTGGACAGCATGGCCTGCAACG
CGGGCATCCCGATGCCGCCGGAAGCGAGAAGAATCATAATGGGGAAGGCCATCCAGCCTCGCGTCGCGAA
CGCCAGCAAGACGTAGCCCAGCGCGTCGGCCGCCATGCCGGCGATAATGGCCTGCTTCTCGCCGAAACGT
TTGGTGGCGGGACCAGTGACGAAGGCTTGAGCGAGGGCGTGCAAGATTCCGAATACCGCAAGCGACAGGC
CGATCATCGTCGCGCTCCAGCGAAAGCGGTCCTCGCCGAAAATGACCCAGAGCGCTGCCGGCACCTGTCC
TACGAGTTGCATGATAAAGAAGACAGTCATAAGTGCGGCGACGATAGTCATGCCCCGCGCCCACCGGAAG
GAGCTGACTGGGTTGAAGGCTCTCAAGGGCATCGGTCGACGCTCTCCCTTATGCGACTCCTGCATTAGGA
AGCAGCCCAGTAGTAGGTTGAGGCCGTTGAGCACCGCCGCCGCAAGGAATGGTGCATGCAAGGAGATGGC
GCCCAACAGTCCCCCGGCCACGGGGCCTGCCACCATACCCACGCCGAAACAAGCGCTCATGAGCCCGAAG
TGGCGAGCCCGATCTTCCCCATCGGTGATGTCGGCGATATAGGCGCCAGCAACCGCACCTGTGGCGCCGG
TGATGCCGGCCACGATGCGTCCGGCGTAGAGGATCGAGATCTCGATCCCGCGAAATTAATACGACTCACT
ATAGGGAGACCACAACGGTTTCCCTCTAGTGCCGGCTCCGGAGAGCTCTTTAATTAAGCGGCCGCCCTGC
AGGACTCGAGTTCTAGAAATAATTTTGTTTAACTTTAAGAAGGAGATATACATATGAAATCTTCTCACCA
TCACCATCACCATCACCATCACCATGGTTCTTCTATGAAAATCGAAGAAGGTAAACTGGTAATCTGGATT
AACGGCGATAAAGGCTATAAC
